Addgene plasmid #238021: pIVT-ABE-TMV
Purpose: for DNA-free adenine base editing in rice and wheat or other plants
Depositing lab: Caixia Gao. Depositing organization: Institute of Genetics and Developmental Biology, Chinese Academy of Sciences. Publication: An efficient mRNA delivery system for genome editing in plants. Qiu F, Xue C, Liu J, Li B, Gao Q, Liang R, Chen K, Gao C. Plant Biotechnol J. 2025 Apr;23(4):1348-1358. doi: 10.1111/pbi.14591. Epub 2025 Feb 10. PubMed 39928528.
Backbone
  Vector backbone: pnCas9-PBE
  Backbone manufacturer: Caixia Gao, Addgene Plasmid #98164
  Vector type: Plant Expression
Growth in bacteria
  Bacterial resistance: Ampicillin, 100 μg/mL
  Growth temperature: 37°C
  Growth strain: XL10 Gold
  Growth instructions: While the plasmid can be maintained in DH5alpha, please note that the polyA sequence on the plasmid may experience partial adenine (A) loss during E. coli amplification. Therefore, it's essential to pick single colonies for sequencing verification after expansion. The depositing lab specifically selected the XL10 strain because it demonstrates relatively less polyA sequence loss compared to other strains.
  Copy number: High Copy
Gene/Insert
  Gene/Insert name: TadA8e-nSpCas9(D10A)
  Species: Other
  Mutation: D10A for SpCas9
  Promoter: T7
  Cloning method: Gibson Cloning
Terms and licenses: Academic/Nonprofit Terms; Industry Terms: Not Available to Industry
How to cite: pIVT-ABE-TMV was a gift from Caixia Gao (Addgene plasmid # 238021 ; http://n2t.net/addgene:238021 ; RRID:Addgene_238021)
