[The description below was written by a language model from this plasmid's Addgene catalogue record and pLannotate feature annotations shown in this document.]
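Description:
pIVT-ABE-TMV is a 7.5 kb in vitro transcription template plasmid built on the pnCas9-PBE plant base-editor backbone and catalogued as a plant expression vector. In practice it is intended as a source of mRNA rather than for direct expression from DNA in plant cells. It is maintained in E. coli as a high-copy plasmid through a ColE1/pUC-type origin and selected with ampicillin via the β-lactamase gene and its native promoter. Remnants of a pUC-style cloning region are also annotated: the lac promoter, lac operator, CAP binding site, a lacI fragment and part of the multiple cloning site. These play no evident role in the payload.

The payload is an adenine base editor, TadA8e-nSpCas9(D10A). It consists of an evolved E. coli tRNA adenosine deaminase domain fused upstream of Streptococcus pyogenes Cas9 carrying the D10A nickase mutation. Guided to a target by an sgRNA supplied separately, such a fusion deaminates adenines in the displaced strand and nicks the opposite strand, producing A•T to G•C conversions without a double-strand break. A T7 promoter drives transcription, followed immediately by the tobacco mosaic virus Ω 5′ leader, a translational enhancer that boosts protein output from the resulting mRNA in plant cells. The record notes an encoded polyA tract that can lose adenines during bacterial propagation, although it is not annotated in the feature table. Nor are any nuclear localization signals or 3′ UTR elements in the roughly 570 nt between the Cas9 coding sequence and the lac elements. The stated purpose is DNA-free adenine base editing in rice, wheat and other plants, by delivering transcribed mRNA instead of a transgene.
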