Features (pLannotate 1.2.2; 12 found; start..end, strand, type, name):
     13..31      +  promoter       T7 promoter: promoter for bacteriophage T7 RNA polymerase
     44..99      +  misc_feature   TMV Ω: translational enhancer from the tobacco mosaic virus 5'-leader sequence (Gallie et al., 1988)
    101..595     +  CDS            tadA: TADA_ECOLI - Also known as yfhC. Experimental evidence at protein level: Swiss-Prot protein existence level 1. Catalyzes the deamination of adenosine to inosine at the wobble position 34 of tRNA(Arg2). Essential for cell viability. From Escherichia coli (strain K12).
    704..4804    +  CDS            cas9: CAS9_STRP1 - Also known as csn1 From Streptococcus pyogenes serotype M1.
   5378..5394    -  protein_bind   lac operator: The lac repressor binds to the lac operator to inhibit transcription in E. coli. This inhibition can be relieved by adding lactose or isopropyl-β-D-thiogalactopyranoside (IPTG). lac repressor encoded by lacI
   5402..5432    -  promoter       lac promoter: promoter for the E. coli lac operon
   5447..5468    -  protein_bind   CAP binding site: CAP binding activates transcription in the presence of cAMP. E. coli catabolite activator protein
   5481..5573    -  CDS            lacI (fragment): lac repressor; lacI; The lac repressor binds to the lac operator to inhibit transcription in E. coli. This inhibition can be relieved by adding lactose or isopropyl-β-D-thiogalactopyranoside (IPTG).
   5756..6344    -  rep_origin     ori: high-copy-number ColE1/pMB1/pBR322/pUC origin of replication
   6515..7375    -  CDS            AmpR: β-lactamase; bla; confers resistance to ampicillin, carbenicillin, and related antibiotics
   7376..7480    -  promoter       AmpR promoter: bla
   7520..12      +  misc_feature   MCS (fragment) (across the origin): pUC18/19 multiple cloning site
>Addgene plasmid #238021 | pIVT-ABE-TMV | addgene full sequence | sequence record 487632 | Addgene NGS Result
GAGCTCGGTACCTAATACGACTCACTATAGGGGTATTTTTACAACAATTACCAACAACAACAAACAACAA
ACAACATTACAATTACTATTTACAATTACAATGAGCGAAGTTGAATTTAGCCATGAATATTGGATGCGCC
ATGCACTTACACTTGCAAAGAGAGCCCGCGATGAACGCGAAGTTCCTGTTGGAGCAGTTCTTGTTCTTAA
CAACCGCGTTATCGGAGAAGGATGGAACCGCGCAATCGGACTTCATGATCCTACAGCACATGCAGAAATC
ATGGCACTTCGCCAGGGAGGACTTGTTATGCAGAACTATCGCCTTATCGATGCAACACTTTATGTTACAT
TTGAACCTTGCGTTATGTGCGCAGGAGCAATGATCCATAGCCGCATCGGACGCGTTGTGTTCGGAGTACG
TAACAGCAAACGCGGAGCAGCAGGAAGCCTTATGAACGTTCTTAACTATCCTGGAATGAACCATCGCGTT
GAAATCACAGAAGGAATCCTTGCAGATGAATGCGCAGCACTTCTTTGCGATTTCTACCGTATGCCTCGCC
AGGTGTTCAATGCGCAGAAGAAGGCCCAAAGCAGCATCAACTCAGGTGGTAGCTCCGGCGGCTCGTCAGG
TTCCGAAACACCTGGAACAAGCGAAAGCGCAACACCTGAATCTAGTGGAGGAAGTTCTGGTGGGTCCCTT
AAGGACAAGAAGTACTCGATCGGCCTCGCCATTGGGACTAACTCTGTTGGCTGGGCCGTGATCACCGACG
AGTACAAGGTGCCCTCAAAGAAGTTCAAGGTCCTGGGCAACACCGATCGGCATTCCATCAAGAAGAATCT
CATTGGCGCTCTCCTGTTCGACAGCGGCGAGACGGCTGAGGCTACGCGGCTCAAGCGCACCGCCCGCAGG
CGGTACACGCGCAGGAAGAATCGCATCTGCTACCTGCAGGAGATTTTCTCCAACGAGATGGCGAAGGTTG
ACGATTCTTTCTTCCACAGGCTGGAGGAGTCATTCCTCGTGGAGGAGGATAAGAAGCACGAGCGGCATCC
AATCTTCGGCAACATTGTCGACGAGGTTGCCTACCACGAGAAGTACCCTACGATCTACCATCTGCGGAAG
AAGCTCGTGGACTCCACAGATAAGGCGGACCTCCGCCTGATCTACCTCGCTCTGGCCCACATGATTAAGT
TCAGGGGCCATTTCCTGATCGAGGGGGATCTCAACCCGGACAATAGCGATGTTGACAAGCTGTTCATCCA
GCTCGTGCAGACGTACAACCAGCTCTTCGAGGAGAACCCCATTAATGCGTCAGGCGTCGACGCGAAGGCT
ATCCTGTCCGCTAGGCTCTCGAAGTCTCGGCGCCTCGAGAACCTGATCGCCCAGCTGCCGGGCGAGAAGA
AGAACGGCCTGTTCGGGAATCTCATTGCGCTCAGCCTGGGGCTCACGCCCAACTTCAAGTCGAATTTCGA
TCTCGCTGAGGACGCCAAGCTGCAGCTCTCCAAGGACACATACGACGATGACCTGGATAACCTCCTGGCC
CAGATCGGCGATCAGTACGCGGACCTGTTCCTCGCTGCCAAGAATCTGTCGGACGCCATCCTCCTGTCTG
ATATTCTCAGGGTGAACACCGAGATTACGAAGGCTCCGCTCTCAGCCTCCATGATCAAGCGCTACGACGA
GCACCATCAGGATCTGACCCTCCTGAAGGCGCTGGTCAGGCAGCAGCTCCCCGAGAAGTACAAGGAGATC
TTCTTCGATCAGTCGAAGAACGGCTACGCTGGGTACATTGACGGCGGGGCCTCTCAGGAGGAGTTCTACA
AGTTCATCAAGCCGATTCTGGAGAAGATGGACGGCACGGAGGAGCTGCTGGTGAAGCTCAATCGCGAGGA
CCTCCTGAGGAAGCAGCGGACATTCGATAACGGCAGCATCCCACACCAGATTCATCTCGGGGAGCTGCAC
GCTATCCTGAGGAGGCAGGAGGACTTCTACCCTTTCCTCAAGGATAACCGCGAGAAGATCGAGAAGATTC
TGACTTTCAGGATCCCGTACTACGTCGGCCCACTCGCTAGGGGCAACTCCCGCTTCGCTTGGATGACCCG
CAAGTCAGAGGAGACGATCACGCCGTGGAACTTCGAGGAGGTGGTCGACAAGGGCGCTAGCGCTCAGTCG
TTCATCGAGAGGATGACGAATTTCGACAAGAACCTGCCAAATGAGAAGGTGCTCCCTAAGCACTCGCTCC
TGTACGAGTACTTCACAGTCTACAACGAGCTGACTAAGGTGAAGTATGTGACCGAGGGCATGAGGAAGCC
GGCTTTCCTGTCTGGGGAGCAGAAGAAGGCCATCGTGGACCTCCTGTTCAAGACCAACCGGAAGGTCACG
GTTAAGCAGCTCAAGGAGGACTACTTCAAGAAGATTGAGTGCTTCGATTCGGTCGAGATCTCTGGCGTTG
AGGACCGCTTCAACGCCTCCCTGGGGACCTACCACGATCTCCTGAAGATCATTAAGGATAAGGACTTCCT
GGACAACGAGGAGAATGAGGATATCCTCGAGGACATTGTGCTGACACTCACTCTGTTCGAGGACCGGGAG
ATGATCGAGGAGCGCCTGAAGACTTACGCCCATCTCTTCGATGACAAGGTCATGAAGCAGCTCAAGAGGA
GGAGGTACACCGGCTGGGGGAGGCTGAGCAGGAAGCTCATCAACGGCATTCGGGACAAGCAGTCCGGGAA
GACGATCCTCGACTTCCTGAAGAGCGATGGCTTCGCGAACCGCAATTTCATGCAGCTGATTCACGATGAC
AGCCTCACATTCAAGGAGGATATCCAGAAGGCTCAGGTGAGCGGCCAGGGGGACTCGCTGCACGAGCATA
TCGCGAACCTCGCTGGCTCGCCAGCTATCAAGAAGGGGATTCTGCAGACCGTGAAGGTTGTGGACGAGCT
GGTGAAGGTCATGGGCAGGCACAAGCCTGAGAACATCGTCATTGAGATGGCCCGGGAGAATCAGACCACG
CAGAAGGGCCAGAAGAACTCACGCGAGAGGATGAAGAGGATCGAGGAGGGCATTAAGGAGCTGGGGTCCC
AGATCCTCAAGGAGCACCCGGTGGAGAACACGCAGCTGCAGAATGAGAAGCTCTACCTGTACTACCTCCA
GAATGGCCGCGATATGTATGTGGACCAGGAGCTGGATATTAACAGGCTCAGCGATTACGACGTCGATCAT
ATCGTTCCACAGTCATTCCTGAAGGATGACTCCATTGACAACAAGGTCCTCACCAGGTCGGACAAGAACC
GGGGCAAGTCTGATAATGTTCCTTCAGAGGAGGTCGTTAAGAAGATGAAGAACTACTGGCGCCAGCTCCT
GAATGCCAAGCTGATCACGCAGCGGAAGTTCGATAACCTCACAAAGGCTGAGAGGGGCGGGCTCTCTGAG
CTGGACAAGGCGGGCTTCATCAAGAGGCAGCTGGTCGAGACACGGCAGATCACTAAGCACGTTGCGCAGA
TTCTCGACTCACGGATGAACACTAAGTACGATGAGAATGACAAGCTGATCCGCGAGGTGAAGGTCATCAC
CCTGAAGTCAAAGCTCGTCTCCGACTTCAGGAAGGATTTCCAGTTCTACAAGGTTCGGGAGATCAACAAT
TACCACCATGCCCATGACGCGTACCTGAACGCGGTGGTCGGCACAGCTCTGATCAAGAAGTACCCAAAGC
TCGAGAGCGAGTTCGTGTACGGGGACTACAAGGTTTACGATGTGAGGAAGATGATCGCCAAGTCGGAGCA
GGAGATTGGCAAGGCTACCGCCAAGTACTTCTTCTACTCTAACATTATGAATTTCTTCAAGACAGAGATC
ACTCTGGCCAATGGCGAGATCCGGAAGCGCCCCCTCATCGAGACGAACGGCGAGACGGGGGAGATCGTGT
GGGACAAGGGCAGGGATTTCGCGACCGTCAGGAAGGTTCTCTCCATGCCACAAGTGAATATCGTCAAGAA
GACAGAGGTCCAGACTGGCGGGTTCTCTAAGGAGTCAATTCTGCCTAAGCGGAACAGCGACAAGCTCATC
GCCCGCAAGAAGGACTGGGATCCGAAGAAGTACGGCGGGTTCGACAGCCCCACTGTGGCCTACTCGGTCC
TGGTTGTGGCGAAGGTTGAGAAGGGCAAGTCCAAGAAGCTCAAGAGCGTGAAGGAGCTGCTGGGGATCAC
GATTATGGAGCGCTCCAGCTTCGAGAAGAACCCGATCGATTTCCTGGAGGCGAAGGGCTACAAGGAGGTG
AAGAAGGACCTGATCATTAAGCTCCCCAAGTACTCACTCTTCGAGCTGGAGAACGGCAGGAAGCGGATGC
TGGCTTCCGCTGGCGAGCTGCAGAAGGGGAACGAGCTGGCTCTGCCGTCCAAGTATGTGAACTTCCTCTA
CCTGGCCTCCCACTACGAGAAGCTCAAGGGCAGCCCCGAGGACAACGAGCAGAAGCAGCTGTTCGTCGAG
CAGCACAAGCATTACCTCGACGAGATCATTGAGCAGATTTCCGAGTTCTCCAAGCGCGTGATCCTGGCCG
ACGCGAATCTGGATAAGGTCCTCTCCGCGTACAACAAGCACCGCGACAAGCCAATCAGGGAGCAGGCTGA
GAATATCATTCATCTCTTCACCCTGACGAACCTCGGCGCCCCTGCTGCTTTCAAGTACTTCGACACAACT
ATCGATCGCAAGAGGTACACAAGCACTAAGGAGGTCCTGGACGCGACCCTCATCCACCAGTCGATTACCG
GCCTCTACGAGACGCGCATCGACCTGTCTCAGCTCGGGGGCGACTCCGGCGGCAGCCCAAAGAAGAAGCG
GAAGGTGTCTGGAGGTTCTCCTAAGAAAAAGAGAAAAGTGTCCGGCGGCTCCCCGAAGAAGAAGCGCAAG
GTGTAGACTAGTGTCATGGGTCGTTTAAGCTGCCGATGTGCCTGCGTCGTCTGGTGCCCTCTCTCCATAT
GGAGGTTGTCAAAGTATCTGCTGTTCGTGTCATGAGTCGTGTCAGTGTTGGTTTAATAATGGACCGGTTG
TGTTGTGTGTGCGTACTACCCAGAACTATGACAAATCATGAATAAGTTTGATGTTTGAAATTAAAGCCTG
TGCTCATTATGTTCTGTCTTTCAGTTGTCTCCTAATATTTGCCTGCAGAAAAAAAAAAAAAAAAAAAAAA
AAAAAAAAAAAAAAAAAAAAAAAAAAAAAAAAAAAAAAAAAAAAAAAAAAAAAAAAAAAAAAAAAAAAAA
AAAAAAAAAAAAAAAAAAAAAAAAAAAAAAAAAAAGAGACCTCCCTCACACCGGTGACGGGGATCGCATG
CGATATCTCGAGATCTAGCTTGGCGTAATCATGGTCATAGCTGTTTCCTGTGTGAAATTGTTATCCGCTC
ACAATTCCACACAACATACGAGCCGGAAGCATAAAGTGTAAAGCCTGGGGTGCCTAATGAGTGAGCTAAC
TCACATTAATTGCGTTGCGCTCACTGCCCGCTTTCCAGTCGGGAAACCTGTCGTGCCAGCTGCATTAATG
AATCGGCCAACGCGCGGGGAGAGGCGGTTTGCGTATTGGGCGCTCTTCCGCTTCCTCGCTCACTGACTCG
CTGCGCTCGGTCGTTCGGCTGCGGCGAGCGGTATCAGCTCACTCAAAGGCGGTAATACGGTTATCCACAG
AATCAGGGGATAACGCAGGAAAGAACATGTGAGCAAAAGGCCAGCAAAAGGCCAGGAACCGTAAAAAGGC
CGCGTTGCTGGCGTTTTTCCATAGGCTCCGCCCCCCTGACGAGCATCACAAAAATCGACGCTCAAGTCAG
AGGTGGCGAAACCCGACAGGACTATAAAGATACCAGGCGTTTCCCCCTGGAAGCTCCCTCGTGCGCTCTC
CTGTTCCGACCCTGCCGCTTACCGGATACCTGTCCGCCTTTCTCCCTTCGGGAAGCGTGGCGCTTTCTCA
TAGCTCACGCTGTAGGTATCTCAGTTCGGTGTAGGTCGTTCGCTCCAAGCTGGGCTGTGTGCACGAACCC
CCCGTTCAGCCCGACCGCTGCGCCTTATCCGGTAACTATCGTCTTGAGTCCAACCCGGTAAGACACGACT
TATCGCCACTGGCAGCAGCCACTGGTAACAGGATTAGCAGAGCGAGGTATGTAGGCGGTGCTACAGAGTT
CTTGAAGTGGTGGCCTAACTACGGCTACACTAGAAGAACAGTATTTGGTATCTGCGCTCTGCTGAAGCCA
GTTACCTTCGGAAAAAGAGTTGGTAGCTCTTGATCCGGCAAACAAACCACCGCTGGTAGCGGTGGTTTTT
TTGTTTGCAAGCAGCAGATTACGCGCAGAAAAAAAGGATCTCAAGAAGATCCTTTGATCTTTTCTACGGG
GTCTGACGCTCAGTGGAACGAAAACTCACGTTAAGGGATTTTGGTCATGAGATTATCAAAAAGGATCTTC
ACCTAGATCCTTTTAAATTAAAAATGAAGTTTTAAATCAATCTAAAGTATATATGAGTAAACTTGGTCTG
ACAGTTACCAATGCTTAATCAGTGAGGCACCTATCTCAGCGATCTGTCTATTTCGTTCATCCATAGTTGC
CTGACTCCCCGTCGTGTAGATAACTACGATACGGGAGGGCTTACCATCTGGCCCCAGTGCTGCAATGATA
CCGCGAGACCCACGCTCACCGGCTCCAGATTTATCAGCAATAAACCAGCCAGCCGGAAGGGCCGAGCGCA
GAAGTGGTCCTGCAACTTTATCCGCCTCCATCCAGTCTATTAATTGTTGCCGGGAAGCTAGAGTAAGTAG
TTCGCCAGTTAATAGTTTGCGCAACGTTGTTGCCATTGCTACAGGCATCGTGGTGTCACGCTCGTCGTTT
GGTATGGCTTCATTCAGCTCCGGTTCCCAACGATCAAGGCGAGTTACATGATCCCCCATGTTGTGCAAAA
AAGCGGTTAGCTCCTTCGGTCCTCCGATCGTTGTCAGAAGTAAGTTGGCCGCAGTGTTATCACTCATGGT
TATGGCAGCACTGCATAATTCTCTTACTGTCATGCCATCCGTAAGATGCTTTTCTGTGACTGGTGAGTAC
TCAACCAAGTCATTCTGAGAATAGTGTATGCGGCGACCGAGTTGCTCTTGCCCGGCGTCAATACGGGATA
ATACCGCGCCACATAGCAGAACTTTAAAAGTGCTCATCATTGGAAAACGTTCTTCGGGGCGAAAACTCTC
AAGGATCTTACCGCTGTTGAGATCCAGTTCGATGTAACCCACTCGTGCACCCAACTGATCTTCAGCATCT
TTTACTTTCACCAGCGTTTCTGGGTGAGCAAAAACAGGAAGGCAAAATGCCGCAAAAAAGGGAATAAGGG
CGACACGGAAATGTTGAATACTCATACTCTTCCTTTTTCAATATTATTGAAGCATTTATCAGGGTTATTG
TCTCATGAGCGGATACATATTTGAATGTATTTAGAAAAATAAACAAATAGGGGTTCCGCGCACATTTCCC
CGAAAAGTGCCACCTGCCAGTGCCAAGCTAATTC
